Addgene plasmid #218882: pGP-AAV-CAG-flex-iGABASnFR2(no bind)-WPRE
Purpose: AAV-mediated expression of improved GABA sensor control (no change in fluorescence)
Depositing lab: GENIE Project. Depositing organization: HHMI, Janelia Research Campus. Publication: iGABASnFR2 is an improved genetically encoded protein sensor of GABA. Kolb I, Hasseman JP, Matsumoto A, Jensen TP, Kopach O, Arthur BJ, Zhang Y, Tsang A, Reep D, Tsegaye G, Zheng J, Patel RH, Looger LL, Marvin JS, Korff WL, Rusakov DA, Yonehara K, Turner GC. eLife. 2026 Mar 18;14:RP108319. doi: 10.7554/eLife.108319. PubMed 41848771.
Backbone
  Vector backbone: pAAV-CAG-FLEX
  Backbone manufacturer: Scott Sternson
  Vector type: Mammalian Expression, AAV, Cre/Lox
Growth in bacteria
  Bacterial resistance: Ampicillin, 100 μg/mL
  Growth temperature: 37°C
  Growth strain: NEB Stable
  Copy number: High Copy
Gene/Insert
  Gene/Insert name: iGABASnFR2(no bind) (alt name: variant 4444)
  Species: Pseudomonas fluorescens, A. victoria (jellyfish)
  Insert size (bp): 1941
  Mutation: S99A F102G R168P
  Promoter: CAG
  Cloning method: Restriction Enzyme; 5′ cloning site Unknown (unknown if destroyed)
Terms and licenses: Academic/Nonprofit Terms; Industry Terms: Not Available to Industry
Depositor comments: Please visit https://doi.org/10.1101/2025.03.25.644953 for bioRxiv preprint.
How to cite: pGP-AAV-CAG-flex-iGABASnFR2(no bind)-WPRE was a gift from GENIE Project (Addgene plasmid # 218882 ; http://n2t.net/addgene:218882 ; RRID:Addgene_218882)
