[The description below was written by a language model from this plasmid's Addgene catalogue record and pLannotate feature annotations shown in this document.]
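Description:
pGP-AAV-CAG-flex-iGABASnFR2(no bind)-WPRE is an adeno-associated virus transfer plasmid built on the pAAV-CAG-FLEX backbone for Cre-dependent expression in mammalian cells of a non-responsive control version of the fluorescent GABA sensor iGABASnFR2. The roughly 7 kb plasmid is maintained in E. coli through a high-copy ColE1/pUC-type origin and selected with ampicillin via the β-lactamase gene. An f1 origin is also present. The expression cassette is flanked by AAV2 inverted terminal repeats, which allow it to be packaged into recombinant AAV particles when the replication, capsid and helper functions are provided separately.

Transcription is driven by the CAG promoter, annotated here as a CMV enhancer fragment, the chicken β-actin promoter and chimeric intron sequence. Downstream, the 1,941 bp sensor coding sequence sits in reverse orientation between paired, oppositely oriented lox2272 and loxP sites (a FLEX/DIO arrangement). No functional protein is therefore made until Cre recombinase inverts the cassette and locks it into the sense orientation, which restricts expression to Cre-positive cells. The sensor combines a Pseudomonas fluorescens-derived binding protein with an Aequorea victoria GFP variant. It carries an Igκ leader peptide and a PDGFRβ transmembrane domain, which direct secretion and anchor the protein for display on the cell surface. The S99A, F102G and R168P mutations define this "no bind" variant, which the record describes as showing no change in fluorescence. A WPRE and an SV40 polyadenylation signal follow the cassette to enhance transcript stability and processing. The construct serves as a negative control alongside functional iGABASnFR2 vectors in GABA imaging experiments.
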