Features (pLannotate 1.2.2; 24 found; start..end, strand, type, name):
     42..174     -  repeat_region  AAV2 ITR (fragment): inverted terminal repeat of adeno-associated virus serotype 2 inverted
    235..483     +  enhancer       CMV enhancer (fragment): human cytomegalovirus immediate early enhancer
    485..762     +  promoter       chicken β-actin promoter: No description available
    763..898     +  intron         hybrid intron (fragment): hybrid between chicken β-actin (CBA) and minute virus of mice (MMV) introns (Gray et al., 2011)
    987..1117    +  intron         chimeric intron (fragment): chimera between introns from chicken β-actin and rabbit β-globin
   1115..1180    +  CDS            HBB (fragment): HBB_LEPEU - Experimental evidence at protein level: Swiss-Prot protein existence level 1. Involved in oxygen transport from the lung to the various peripheral tissues. From Lepus europaeus (European hare).
   1179..1212    -  protein_bind   lox2272: Cre-mediated recombination occurs in the 8-bp core sequence (GGATACTT). lox2272 sites are compatible with each other, but incompatible with loxP or loxN sites (Lee and Saito, 1988). Cre recombinase
   1275..1308    -  protein_bind   loxP: Cre-mediated recombination occurs in the 8-bp core sequence (GCATACAT). Cre recombinase
   1322..1468    -  CDS            PDGFRβ TM domain: transmembrane domain from platelet derived growth factor receptor beta
   1640..2365    -  CDS            cEGFP: cEGFP is a basic (constitutively fluorescent) green fluorescent protein published in 2008, derived from Aequorea victoria.
   3197..3259    -  sig_peptide    Igκ leader: leader sequence from mouse immunoglobulin κ light chain
   3276..3309    +  protein_bind   lox2272: Cre-mediated recombination occurs in the 8-bp core sequence (GGATACTT). lox2272 sites are compatible with each other, but incompatible with loxP or loxN sites (Lee and Saito, 1988). Cre recombinase
   3380..3413    +  protein_bind   loxP: Cre-mediated recombination occurs in the 8-bp core sequence (GCATACAT). Cre recombinase
   3431..3455    +  misc_feature   MCS (fragment): pBluescript multiple cloning site
   3455..4043    +  misc_feature   WPRE: woodchuck hepatitis virus posttranscriptional regulatory element
   4086..4207    -  polyA_signal   SV40 poly(A) signal: SV40 polyadenylation signal
   4230..4298    -  CDS            large T antigen (fragment): large T antigen from SV40 (simian virus 40)
   4369..4502    +  repeat_region  AAV2 ITR: inverted terminal repeat of adeno-associated virus serotype 2 inverted
   4496..4552    -  CDS            lacI (fragment): lac repressor; lacI; The lac repressor binds to the lac operator to inhibit transcription in E. coli. This inhibition can be relieved by adding lactose or isopropyl-β-D-thiogalactopyranoside (IPTG).
   4735..5323    -  rep_origin     ori: high-copy-number ColE1/pMB1/pBR322/pUC origin of replication
   5494..6354    -  CDS            AmpR: β-lactamase; bla; confers resistance to ampicillin, carbenicillin, and related antibiotics
   6355..6459    -  promoter       AmpR promoter: bla
   6512..6940    -  rep_origin     f1 ori (sequence partly withheld): f1 bacteriophage origin of replication; arrow indicates direction of (+) strand synthesis
   6945..47      -  CDS            lacZα (fragment) (across the origin): LacZα fragment of β-galactosidase; lacZ fragment
>Addgene plasmid #218882 | pGP-AAV-CAG-flex-iGABASnFR2(no bind)-WPRE | addgene full sequence | sequence record 436608 | Addgene NGS Result
GTTGGGAAGGGCGATCGGTGCGGGCCTCTTCGCTATTACGCCAGCTGCGCGCTCGCTCGCTCACTGAGGC
CGCCCGGGCAAAGCCCGGGCGTCGGGCGACCTTTGGTCGCCCGGCCTCAGTGAGCGAGCGAGCGCGCAGA
GAGGGAGTGGCCAACTCCATCACTAGGGGTTCCTTGTAGTTAATGATTAACCCGCCATGCTACTTATCTA
CGTAGCCATGCTCTAGGAAGAGTACCATTGACGTCAATAATGACGTATGTTCCCATAGTAACGCCAATAG
GGACTTTCCATTGACGTCAATGGGTGGAGTATTTACGGTAAACTGCCCACTTGGCAGTACATCAAGTGTA
TCATATGCCAAGTACGCCCCCTATTGACGTCAATGACGGTAAATGGCCCGCCTGGCATTATGCCCAGTAC
ATGACCTTATGGGACTTTCCTACTTGGCAGTACATCTACGTATTAGTCATCGCTATTACCATGGTCGAGG
TGAGCCCCACGTTCTGCTTCACTCTCCCCATCTCCCCCCCCTCCCCACCCCCAATTTTGTATTTATTTAT
TTTTTAATTATTTTGTGCAGCGATGGGGGCGGGGGGGGGGGGGGGGCGCGCGCCRGGSGGGGSGGGGSGG
GGSGGGGGGSGGGGSGGGGSGRGGCGGRGRGGTGCGGCGGCAGCCAATCAGAGCGGCGCGCTCCGAAAGT
TTCCTTTTATGGCGAGGCGGCGGCGGCGGCGGCCCTATAAAAAGCGAAGCGCGCGGCGGGCGGGAGTCGC
TGCGCGCTGCCTTCGCCCCGTGCCCCGCTCCGCCGCCGCCTCGCGCCGCCCGCCCCGGCTCTGACTGACC
GCGTTACTCCCACAGGTGAGCGGGCGGGACGGCCCTTCTCCTCCGGGCTGTAATTAGCGCTTGGTTTAAT
GACGGCTTGTTTCTTTTCTGTGGCTGCGTGAAAGCCTTGAGGGGCTCCGGGAGGGCCCTTTGTGCGGGGG
GAGCGGCTCGGGGCTGTCCGCGGGGGGACGGCTGCCTTCGGGGGGGACGGGGCAGGGCGGGGTTCGGCTT
CTGGCGTGTGACCGGCGGCTCTAGAGCCTCTGCTAACCATGTTCATGCCTTCTTCTTTTTCCTACAGCTC
CTGGGCAACGTGCTGGTTATTGTGCTGTCTCATCATTTTGGCAAAGAATTGGATCCCCATAACTTCGTAT
AAAGTATCCTATACGAAGTTATATCAAAATAGGAAGACCAATGCTTCACCATCGACCCGAATTGCCAAGC
ATCACCATCGACCCATAACTTCGTATAATGTATGCTATACGAAGTTATACTAGAGCTTTCAACGTGGCTT
CTTCTGCCAAAGCATGATGAGGATGATAAGGGAGATGATGGTGAGCACCACCAGGGCCAGGATGGCTGAG
ATCACCACCACCTTAAAGGGCAAGGAGTGTGGCACCACGATGACCTCCTGCGTGTCCTGGCCCACAGCAT
TCAGATCCTCTTCTGAGATGAGTTTTTGTTCGTCGACCTGCAGTTTGACTAGCCATTCATTCCACCGTGT
CGCAATGGCCGGACCGTTCTTGGCCCAGTAGGCGAAATCGAGGGTGATCTGATCCTTGACGTAGGCGGTC
GGCAGGTTCGGTGCCAGGTTGGCGTTCCAGTTGTACTCCAGCTTGTGCCCCAGGATGTTGCCGTCCTCCT
TGAAGTCGATGCCCTTCAGCTCGATGCGGTTCACCAGGGTGTCGCCCTCGAACTTCACCTCGGCGCGGGT
CTTGTAGGTGCCGTCGTCCTTGAAGCTGATGGTGCGCTCCTGGACGTAGCCTTCGGGCATGGCGGACTTG
AAGAAGTCGTGCTGCTTCATGTGGTCGGGGTAGCGGCTGAAGCACTGCACGCCGTAGGTCAGGGTGGTCA
CGAGGGTGGGCCAGGGCACGGGCAGCTTGCCGGTGGTGCAGATGAACTTCAGGGTCAGCTTGCCGTTGGT
GGCATCGCCCTCGCCCTCGCCGCGCACGCTGAACTTGTGGCCGTTTACGTCGCCGTCCAGCTCGACCAGG
ATGGGCACCACCCCGGTGAACAGCTCCTCGCCCTTGCTCATGCTCCCTCCGGTACCGCCCTTGTACAGCT
CGTCCATGCCGAGAGTGATCCCGGCGGCGGTCACGAACTCCAGCAGGACCATGTGATCGCGCTTCTCGTT
GGGGTCTTTGCTCAGCACGGACTGGGTGCTCAGGTAGTGGTTGTCGGGCAGCAGCACGGGGCCGTCGCCG
ATGGGGGTGTTCTGCTGGTAGTGGTCGGCGAGCTGCACGCTGCCGTCCTCCACGTTGTGCGGGATCTTGA
AGTTCGCCATGATGCCGTTCTTCTGCTTGTCGGCGGTGATCCGGACCTGCGCAAGGTCGAGGCGCTGCAC
ACTGTCGATGTTCACTGGAGCATAGGCGGTCAGGGCGGAAAAGTCGTCCTGGCCTTTGGCGCTGCTGGCA
CTGGCCAGGAACTTCATCGCGGCGGCTTTGTTCTTCGTGCCTTTAGGCACGACGAGGATGTCGGCCATCA
CCAGGTTCTGCTTCCAGCTCACGCCCACTGGCGCGCCGTCTTCTTGCAGGGCGTGGATGCGACCGTTCCA
GAACTGGCCCATGCTGACTTCGCCGGAGGCCAGCAGCTGCTGCGACTGTGCACCGCCGCCCCACCAGACG
ATGTCTTTCTTGATGGTGTCGAGTTTCTTGAAGGCGCGGTCCAGGTCCAGCGGGTAGAGCTTGTCGGCCG
GTACGCCGTCGGCGAGCAGGGCCAGTTCGAGCACGCCAGGGCTCGGCCATTTGTAGAGGGCGCGTTTGCC
GGGGTAGGTCTTGGTGTCGAACAGCGCGGTCCAGTCCTGGGGCTTGCTGGCTCCGAGCTTGCCTTCGTTG
TAGCCGAGCACGAAAGACCCCAGGAAGGCCCCCACTCCATGGTCACTCACGAACCGCGGATCGATCTTGT
CGCGCTGGATCACCGAGAAATCCAGGGGTTCGAGCAGGCCTTCGGCGGCGGCGCGCAAGGCGAAGTCGGC
CTCTACATCCACCACGTCCCACTGCACGTTGCCGCTTTCGACCATGGCCTTGAGTTTGCCGTAGTCGGTG
GGCCCATCCTGGACCACGGTAATGCCGCTGGCCTTGCTGAACGGGTCGGCCCAGGCCTGCTTCTGCGCAT
CCTGGGTGCTACCGCCCCAGCTCACGAAATTGATGCTTTCAGATCTGTCACCAGTGGAACCTGGAACCCA
GAGCAGCAGTACCCATAGCAGGAGTGTGTCTGTCTCCATGGTGGCGGATCCTAGTATAACTTCGTATAGG
ATACTTTATACGAAGTTATCATTGGGATTCTTCCTATTTTGATCCAAGCATCACCATCGACCCTCTAGTC
CAGATCTCACCATCGACCCATAACTTCGTATAGCATACATTATACGAAGTTATGTCCCTCGAAGAGGTTC
GAATTCGATATCAAGCTTATCGATAATCAACCTCTGGATTACAAAATTTGTGAAAGATTGACTGGTATTC
TTAACTATGTTGCTCCTTTTACGCTATGTGGATACGCTGCTTTAATGCCTTTGTATCATGCTATTGCTTC
CCGTATGGCTTTCATTTTCTCCTCCTTGTATAAATCCTGGTTGCTGTCTCTTTATGAGGAGTTGTGGCCC
GTTGTCAGGCAACGTGGCGTGGTGTGCACTGTGTTTGCTGACGCAACCCCCACTGGTTGGGGCATTGCCA
CCACCTGTCAGCTCCTTTCCGGGACTTTCGCTTTCCCCCTCCCTATTGCCACGGCGGAACTCATCGCCGC
CTGCCTTGCCCGCTGCTGGACAGGGGCTCGGCTGTTGGGCACTGACAATTCCGTGGTGTTGTCGGGGAAA
TCATCGTCCTTTCCTTGGCTGCTCGCCTGTGTTGCCACCTGGATTCTGCGCGGGACGTCCTTCTGCTACG
TCCCTTCGGCCCTCAATCCAGCGGACCTTCCTTCCCGCGGCCTGCTGCCGGCTCTGCGGCCTCTTCCGCG
TCTTCGCCTTCGCCCTCAGACGAGTCGGATCTCCCTTTGGGCCGCCTCCCCGCATCGATACCGTCGACCC
GGGCGGCCGCTTCGAGCAGACATGATAAGATACATTGATGAGTTTGGACAAACCACAACTAGAATGCAGT
GAAAAAAATGCTTTATTTGTGAAATTTGTGATGCTATTGCTTTATTTGTAACCATTATAAGCTGCAATAA
ACAAGTTAACAACAACAATTGCATTCATTTTATGTTTCAGGTTCAGGGGGAGATGTGGGAGGTTTTTTAA
AGCAAGTAAAACCTCTACAAATGTGGTAAAATCGATAAGGATCTTCCTAGAGCATGGCTACGTAGATAAG
TAGCATGGCGGGTTAATCATTAACTACAAGGAACCCCTAGTGATGGAGTTGGCCACTCCCTCTCTGCGCG
CTCGCTCGCTCACTGAGGCCGGGCGACCAAAGGTCGCCCGACGCCCGGGCTTTGCCCGGGCGGCCTCAGT
GAGCGAGCGAGCGCGCAGCTGCATTAATGAATCGGCCAACGCGCGGGGAGAGGCGGTTTGCGTATTGGGC
GCTCTTCCGCTTCCTCGCTCACTGACTCGCTGCGCTCGGTCGTTCGGCTGCGGCGAGCGGTATCAGCTCA
CTCAAAGGCGGTAATACGGTTATCCACAGAATCAGGGGATAACGCAGGAAAGAACATGTGAGCAAAAGGC
CAGCAAAAGGCCAGGAACCGTAAAAAGGCCGCGTTGCTGGCGTTTTTCCATAGGCTCCGCCCCCCTGACG
AGCATCACAAAAATCGACGCTCAAGTCAGAGGTGGCGAAACCCGACAGGACTATAAAGATACCAGGCGTT
TCCCCCTGGAAGCTCCCTCGTGCGCTCTCCTGTTCCGACCCTGCCGCTTACCGGATACCTGTCCGCCTTT
CTCCCTTCGGGAAGCGTGGCGCTTTCTCATAGCTCACGCTGTAGGTATCTCAGTTCGGTGTAGGTCGTTC
GCTCCAAGCTGGGCTGTGTGCACGAACCCCCCGTTCAGCCCGACCGCTGCGCCTTATCCGGTAACTATCG
TCTTGAGTCCAACCCGGTAAGACACGACTTATCGCCACTGGCAGCAGCCACTGGTAACAGGATTAGCAGA
GCGAGGTATGTAGGCGGTGCTACAGAGTTCTTGAAGTGGTGGCCTAACTACGGCTACACTAGAAGAACAG
TATTTGGTATCTGCGCTCTGCTGAAGCCAGTTACCTTCGGAAAAAGAGTTGGTAGCTCTTGATCCGGCAA
ACAAACCACCGCTGGTAGCGGTGGTTTTTTTGTTTGCAAGCAGCAGATTACGCGCAGAAAAAAAGGATCT
CAAGAAGATCCTTTGATCTTTTCTACGGGGTCTGACGCTCAGTGGAACGAAAACTCACGTTAAGGGATTT
TGGTCATGAGATTATCAAAAAGGATCTTCACCTAGATCCTTTTAAATTAAAAATGAAGTTTTAAATCAAT
CTAAAGTATATATGAGTAAACTTGGTCTGACAGTTACCAATGCTTAATCAGTGAGGCACCTATCTCAGCG
ATCTGTCTATTTCGTTCATCCATAGTTGCCTGACTCCCCGTCGTGTAGATAACTACGATACGGGAGGGCT
TACCATCTGGCCCCAGTGCTGCAATGATACCGCGAGACCCACGCTCACCGGCTCCAGATTTATCAGCAAT
AAACCAGCCAGCCGGAAGGGCCGAGCGCAGAAGTGGTCCTGCAACTTTATCCGCCTCCATCCAGTCTATT
AATTGTTGCCGGGAAGCTAGAGTAAGTAGTTCGCCAGTTAATAGTTTGCGCAACGTTGTTGCCATTGCTA
CAGGCATCGTGGTGTCACGCTCGTCGTTTGGTATGGCTTCATTCAGCTCCGGTTCCCAACGATCAAGGCG
AGTTACATGATCCCCCATGTTGTGCAAAAAAGCGGTTAGCTCCTTCGGTCCTCCGATCGTTGTCAGAAGT
AAGTTGGCCGCAGTGTTATCACTCATGGTTATGGCAGCACTGCATAATTCTCTTACTGTCATGCCATCCG
TAAGATGCTTTTCTGTGACTGGTGAGTACTCAACCAAGTCATTCTGAGAATAGTGTATGCGGCGACCGAG
TTGCTCTTGCCCGGCGTCAATACGGGATAATACCGCGCCACATAGCAGAACTTTAAAAGTGCTCATCATT
GGAAAACGTTCTTCGGGGCGAAAACTCTCAAGGATCTTACCGCTGTTGAGATCCAGTTCGATGTAACCCA
CTCGTGCACCCAACTGATCTTCAGCATCTTTTACTTTCACCAGCGTTTCTGGGTGAGCAAAAACAGGAAG
GCAAAATGCCGCAAAAAAGGGAATAAGGGCGACACGGAAATGTTGAATACTCATACTCTTCCTTTTTCAA
TATTATTGAAGCATTTATCAGGGTTATTGTCTCATGAGCGGATACATATTTGAATGTATTTAGAAAAATA
AACAAATAGGGGTTCCGCGCACATTTCCCCGAAAAGTGCCACCTAAATTGTAAGCGTTAATATTTTGTTA
AAATTCGCGTTAAATTTTTGTTAAATCAGCTCATTTTTTAACCAATAGGCCGAAATCGGCAAAATCCCTT
ATAAATCAAAAGAATAGACCGAGATAGGGT
[37 nt withheld, positions 6611-6647]
AAAGAACGTGGACTCCAACGTCAAAGG
[49 nt withheld, positions 6675-6723]
T
[91 nt withheld, positions 6725-6815]
G
[124 nt withheld, positions 6817-6940]
CCCATTCGCCATTCAGGCTGCGCAACT
