>Addgene plasmid #218882 | pGP-AAV-CAG-flex-iGABASnFR2(no bind)-WPRE | depositor partial sequence | sequence record 427210 | iGABASnFR2(no bind)
ATGGAGACAGACACACTCCTGCTATGGGTACTGCTGCTCTGGGTTCCAGGTTCCACTGGTGACAGATCTG
AAAGCATCAATTTCGTGAGCTGGGGCGGTAGCACCCAGGATGCGCAGAAGCAGGCCTGGGCCGACCCGTT
CAGCAAGGCCAGCGGCATTACCGTGGTCCAGGATGGGCCCACCGACTACGGCAAACTCAAGGCCATGGTC
GAAAGCGGCAACGTGCAGTGGGACGTGGTGGATGTAGAGGCCGACTTCGCCTTGCGCGCCGCCGCCGAAG
GCCTGCTCGAACCCCTGGATTTCTCGGTGATCCAGCGCGACAAGATCGATCCGCGGTTCGTGAGTGACCA
TGGAGTGGGGGCCTTCCTGGGGTCTTTCGTGCTCGGCTACAACGAAGGCAAGCTCGGAGCCAGCAAGCCC
CAGGACTGGACCGCGCTGTTCGACACCAAGACCTACCCCGGCAAACGCGCCCTCTACAAATGGCCGAGCC
CTGGCGTGCTCGAACTGGCCCTGCTCGCCGACGGCGTACCGGCCGACAAGCTCTACCCGCTGGACCTGGA
CCGCGCCTTCAAGAAACTCGACACCATCAAGAAAGACATCGTCTGGTGGGGCGGCGGTGCACAGTCGCAG
CAGCTGCTGGCCTCCGGCGAAGTCAGCATGGGCCAGTTCTGGAACGGTCGCATCCACGCCCTGCAAGAAG
ACGGCGCGCCAGTGGGCGTGAGCTGGAAGCAGAACCTGGTGATGGCCGACATCCTCGTCGTGCCTAAAGG
CACGAAGAACAAAGCCGCCGCGATGAAGTTCCTGGCCAGTGCCAGCAGCGCCAAAGGCCAGGACGACTTT
TCCGCCCTGACCGCCTATGCTCCAGTGAACATCGACAGTGTGCAGCGCCTCGACCTTGCGCAGGTCCGGA
TCACCGCCGACAAGCAGAAGAACGGCATCATGGCGAACTTCAAGATCCCGCACAACGTGGAGGACGGCAG
CGTGCAGCTCGCCGACCACTACCAGCAGAACACCCCCATCGGCGACGGCCCCGTGCTGCTGCCCGACAAC
CACTACCTGAGCACCCAGTCCGTGCTGAGCAAAGACCCCAACGAGAAGCGCGATCACATGGTCCTGCTGG
AGTTCGTGACCGCCGCCGGGATCACTCTCGGCATGGACGAGCTGTACAAGGGCGGTACCGGAGGGAGCAT
GAGCAAGGGCGAGGAGCTGTTCACCGGGGTGGTGCCCATCCTGGTCGAGCTGGACGGCGACGTAAACGGC
CACAAGTTCAGCGTGCGCGGCGAGGGCGAGGGCGATGCCACCAACGGCAAGCTGACCCTGAAGTTCATCT
GCACCACCGGCAAGCTGCCCGTGCCCTGGCCCACCCTCGTGACCACCCTGACCTACGGCGTGCAGTGCTT
CAGCCGCTACCCCGACCACATGAAGCAGCACGACTTCTTCAAGTCCGCCATGCCCGAAGGCTACGTCCAG
GAGCGCACCATCAGCTTCAAGGACGACGGCACCTACAAGACCCGCGCCGAGGTGAAGTTCGAGGGCGACA
CCCTGGTGAACCGCATCGAGCTGAAGGGCATCGACTTCAAGGAGGACGGCAACATCCTGGGGCACAAGCT
GGAGTACAACTGGAACGCCAACCTGGCACCGAACCTGCCGACCGCCTACGTCAAGGATCAGATCACCCTC
GATTTCGCCTACTGGGCCAAGAACGGTCCGGCCATTGCGACACGGTGGAATGAATGGCTAGTCAAACTGC
AGGTCGACGAACAAAAACTCATCTCAGAAGAGGATCTGAATGCTGTGGGCCAGGACACGCAGGAGGTCAT
CGTGGTGCCACACTCCTTGCCCTTTAAGGTGGTGGTGATCTCAGCCATCCTGGCCCTGGTGGTGCTCACC
ATCATCTCCCTTATCATCCTCATCATGCTTTGGCAGAAGAAGCCACGTTGA
